Addgene plasmid #245582: pICSL50020
Purpose: Level 0 Golden Gate part C-Terminal Tag with overhangs TTCG - GCTT
Depositing lab: Mark Youles. Depositing organization: Sainsbury Laboratory, Norwich.
Backbone
  Vector backbone: pICSL01003
  Backbone size w/o insert (bp): 2244
  Vector type: Synthetic Biology
Growth in bacteria
  Bacterial resistance: Spectinomycin, 50 μg/mL
  Growth temperature: 37°C
  Growth strain: DH5alpha
  Copy number: High Copy
Gene/Insert
  Gene/Insert name: C-Terminal tag eCFP
  Species: Aequorea victoria
  Insert size (bp): 721
  Mutation: BsaI/BpiI sites removed by point-mutation
  Cloning method: Restriction Enzyme; 5′ cloning site BsaI (destroyed during cloning); 3′ cloning site BsaI (destroyed during cloning)
  Sequencing primers: 5′ TCACATGTTCTTTCCTGCG; 3′ GTCTCATGAGCGGATACATATTTGAATG
Terms and licenses: Academic/Nonprofit Terms; Industry Terms: Not Available to Industry
Depositor comments: Level 0 C-Terminal tag module used for GoldenGate assemblies using the MoClo overhang syntax
How to cite: pICSL50020 was a gift from Mark Youles (Addgene plasmid # 245582 ; http://n2t.net/addgene:245582 ; RRID:Addgene_245582)
