[The description below was written by a language model from this plasmid's Addgene catalogue record and pLannotate feature annotations shown in this document.]
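Description:
pICSL50020 is a Level 0 Golden Gate (MoClo syntax) part plasmid that stores enhanced cyan fluorescent protein (eCFP, derived from Aequorea victoria GFP) as a C-terminal tag module. It is built on the small pICSL01003 synthetic-biology backbone and, at just under 3 kb in total, contains little beyond the part itself and the elements needed for maintenance in E. coli. These are a high-copy ColE1/pUC-type origin of replication and an aadA gene conferring spectinomycin (and streptomycin) resistance, which lies downstream of an annotated bla-type promoter. The short integrase, gentamicin acetyltransferase and lacI fragments picked up by automated annotation appear to be remnants flanking the resistance cassette and backbone rather than functional genes.

The payload is an approximately 720 bp ECFP coding sequence, annotated as the mammalian codon-optimised version, from which internal BsaI and BpiI recognition sites have been removed by point mutation. This domestication ensures the part is not cut internally by the Type IIS enzymes used in hierarchical assembly. The module is defined by the four-base overhangs TTCG and GCTT, which in the MoClo standard mark the C-terminal tag position. The part therefore ligates in frame after a coding sequence lacking a stop codon and before a terminator module. The plasmid carries no promoter or terminator for expressing the tag itself. It serves as a reusable building block to be combined with promoter, coding sequence and terminator parts in one-pot Golden Gate reactions, giving Level 1 transcription units that encode C-terminal eCFP fusions, for example for protein localisation or fluorescence imaging. The record does not specify a particular expression host.
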