Features (pLannotate 1.2.2; 7 found; start..end, strand, type, name):
     11..728     +  CDS            ECFP (fragment): enhanced CFP mammalian codon-optimized
    851..955     +  promoter       AmpR promoter: bla
    946..1026    -  CDS            int (fragment): INT2_ECOLX - Protein inferred from homology: Swiss-Prot protein existence level 3. Putative integrase believed to be involved in the insertion of antibiotic resistance genes into plasmids and transposons. From Escherichia coli.
   1114..1170    +  CDS            GmR (fragment): gentamycin acetyltransferase; aacC1; confers resistance to gentamycin
   1177..1965    +  CDS            aadA: S3AD_ECOLX - Experimental evidence at protein level: Swiss-Prot protein existence level 1. Mediates bacterial resistance to the antibiotics streptomycin and spectinomycin. From Escherichia coli.
   2139..2727    +  rep_origin     ori: high-copy-number ColE1/pMB1/pBR322/pUC origin of replication
   2910..2959    +  CDS            lacI (fragment): lac repressor; lacI; The lac repressor binds to the lac operator to inhibit transcription in E. coli. This inhibition can be relieved by adding lactose or isopropyl-β-D-thiogalactopyranoside (IPTG).
>Addgene plasmid #245582 | pICSL50020 | addgene full sequence | sequence record 495505 | Addgene NGS Result
GGTCTCATTCGGTGAGCAAGGGCGAGGAGCTGTTCACCGGGGTGGTGCCCATCCTGGTCGAGCTGGACGG
CGACGTAAACGGCCACAAGTTCAGCGTGTCCGGCGAGGGCGAGGGCGATGCCACCTACGGCAAGCTGACC
CTGAAGTTCATCTGCACCACCGGCAAGCTGCCCGTGCCCTGGCCCACCCTCGTGACCACCCTGACCTGGG
GCGTGCAGTGCTTCAGCCGCTACCCCGACCACATGAAGCAGCACGACTTCTTCAAGTCCGCCATGCCCGA
AGGCTACGTCCAGGAGCGCACCATCTTCTTCAAGGACGACGGCAACTACAAGACCCGCGCCGAGGTGAAG
TTCGAGGGCGACACCCTGGTGAACCGCATCGAGCTGAAGGGCATCGACTTCAAGGAGGACGGCAACATCC
TGGGGCACAAGCTGGAGTACAACTACATCAGCCACAACGTCTATATCACCGCCGACAAGCAGAAGAACGG
CATCAAGGCCAACTTCAAGATCCGCCACAACATCGAGGACGGCAGCGTGCAGCTCGCCGACCACTACCAG
CAGAACACCCCCATCGGCGACGGCCCCGTGCTGCTGCCCGACAACCACTACCTGAGCACCCAGTCCGCCC
TGAGCAAAGACCCCAACGAGAAGCGCGATCACATGGTCCTGCTGGAGTTCGTGACCGCCGCCGGGATCAC
TCTCGGCATGGACGAGCTGTACAAGTAAGCTTTGAGACCACGTGGCTCTTCAGTGGACGAAAGGGCCTCG
TGATACGCCTATTTTTATAGGTTAATGTCATGATAATAATGGTTTCTTAGACGTCAGGTGGCACTTTTCG
GGGAAATGTGCGCGGAACCCCTATTTGTTTATTTTTCTAAATACATTCAAATATGTATCCGCTCATGAGA
CAATAACCCTGATAAATGCTTCAATAATATTGAAAAAGGAAGAGTATGCGCTCACGCAACTGGTCCAGAA
CCTTGACCGAACGCAGCGGTGGTAACGGCGCAGTGGCGGTTTTCATGGCTTGTTATGACTGTTTTTTTTT
GGGGTACAGTCTATGCCTCGGGCATCCAAGCAGCAAGCGCGTTACGCCGTGGGTCGATGTTTGATGTTAT
GGAGCAGCAACGATGTTACGCAGCAGGGCAGTCGCCCTAAAACAAAGTTAAACATCATGAGGGAAGCGGT
GATCGCCGAAGTATCGACTCAACTATCAGAGGTAGTTGGCGTCATCGAGCGCCATCTCGAACCGACGTTG
CTGGCCGTACATTTGTACGGCTCCGCAGTGGATGGCGGCCTGAAGCCACACAGCGATATTGATTTGCTGG
TTACGGTGACCGTAAGGCTTGATGAAACAACGCGGCGAGCTTTGATCAACGACCTTTTGGAAACTTCGGC
TTCCCCTGGAGAGAGCGAGATTCTCCGCGCTGTAGAAGTCACCATTGTTGTGCACGACGACATCATTCCG
TGGCGTTATCCAGCTAAGCGCGAACTGCAATTTGGAGAATGGCAGCGCAATGACATTCTTGCAGGTATCT
TCGAGCCAGCCACGATCGACATTGATCTGGCTATCTTGCTGACAAAAGCAAGAGAACATAGCGTTGCCTT
GGTAGGTCCAGCGGCGGAGGAACTCTTTGATCCGGTTCCTGAACAGGATCTATTTGAGGCGCTAAATGAA
ACCTTAACGCTATGGAACTCGCCGCCCGACTGGGCTGGCGATGAGCGAAATGTAGTGCTTACGTTGTCCC
GCATTTGGTACAGCGCAGTAACCGGCAAAATCGCGCCGAAGGATGTCGCTGCCGACTGGGCAATGGAGCG
CCTGCCGGCCCAGTATCAGCCCGTCATACTTGAAGCTAGACAGGCTTATCTTGGACAAGAAGAAGATCGC
TTGGCCTCGCGCGCAGATCAGTTGGAAGAATTTGTCCATTACGTAAAAGGCGAGATCACCAAGGTAGTCG
GCAAATAACTGTCAGACCAAGTTTACTCATATATACTTTAGATTGATTTAAAACTTCATTTTTAATTTAA
AAGGATCTAGGTGAAGATCCTTTTTGATAATCTCATGACCAAAATCCCTTAACGTGAGTTTTCGTTCCAC
TGAGCGTCAGACCCCGTAGAAAAGATCAAAGGATCTTCTTGAGATCCTTTTTTTCTGCGCGTAATCTGCT
GCTTGCAAACAAAAAAACCACCGCTACCAGCGGTGGTTTGTTTGCCGGATCAAGAGCTACCAACTCTTTT
TCCGAAGGTAACTGGCTTCAGCAGAGCGCAGATACCAAATACTGTTCTTCTAGTGTAGCCGTAGTTAGGC
CACCACTTCAAGAACTCTGTAGCACCGCCTACATACCTCGCTCTGCTAATCCTGTTACCAGTGGCTGCTG
CCAGTGGCGATAAGTCGTGTCTTACCGGGTTGGACTCAAGACGATAGTTACCGGATAAGGCGCAGCGGTC
GGGCTGAACGGGGGGTTCGTGCACACAGCCCAGCTTGGAGCGAACGACCTACACCGAACTGAGATACCTA
CAGCGTGAGCTATGAGAAAGCGCCACGCTTCCCGAAGGGAGAAAGGCGGACAGGTATCCGGTAAGCGGCA
GGGTCGGAACAGGAGAGCGCACGAGGGAGCTTCCAGGGGGAAACGCCTGGTATCTTTATAGTCCTGTCGG
GTTTCGCCACCTCTGACTTGAGCGTCGATTTTTGTGATGCTCGTCAGGGGGGCGGAGCCTATGGAAAAAC
GCCAGCAACGCGGCCTTTTTACGGTTCCTGGCCTTTTGCTGGCCTTTTGCTCACATGTTCTTTCCTGCGT
TATCCCCTGATTCTGTGGATAACCGTATTACCGCCTTTGAGTGAGCTGATACCGCTCGCCGCAGCCGAAC
GACCGAGCGCAGCGAGTCAGTGAGCGAGGAAGCGGAAGAGCGCCCAATACGCAAACCGCCTCTCCCCGCG
CGTTGGCCGATTCATTAATCACTGT
